>Addgene plasmid #209078 | piggyBac-rtTA (4th_Gen)-SNCA(3K)-sfGFP-IRES-NGN2-puro (VK_1120) | addgene full sequence | sequence record 417154 | Addgene NGS Result
ACCCAGCTTTCTTGTACAAAGTGGTTGATCTGCTGGAAGATGGCGATTAGAGAGGTACGAAGATGGCGAT
TAGAGATCCCTCCCCCCCCCCTAACGTTACTGGCCGAAGCCGCTTGGAATAAGGCCGGTGTGCGTTTGTC
TATATGTTATTTTCCACCATATTGCCGTCTTTTGGCAATGTGAGGGCCCGGAAACCTGGCCCTGTCTTCT
TGACGAGCATTCCTAGGGGTCTTTCCCCTCTCGCCAAAGGAATGCAAGGTCTGTTGAATGTCGTGAAGGA
AGCAGTTCCTCTGGAAGCTTCTTGAAGACAAACAACGTCTGTAGCGACCCTTTGCAGGCAGCGGAACCCC
CCACCTGGCGACAGGTGCCTCTGCGGCCAAAAGCCACGTGTATAAGATACACCTGCAAAGGCGGCACAAC
CCCAGTGCCACGTTGTGAGTTGGATAGTTGTGGAAAGAGTCAAATGGCTCTCCTCAAGCGTATTCAACAA
GGGGCTGAAGGATGCCCAGAAGGTACCCCATTGTATGGGATCTGATCTGGGGCCTCGGTGCACATGCTTT
ACATGTGTTTAGTCGAGGTTAAAAAAACGTCTAGGCCCCCCGAACCACGGGGACGTGGTTTTCCTTTGAA
AAACACGATGATAATATGGCCACAATGGACTACAAGGACGACGATGACAAGTTCGTCAAATCTGAGACTC
TGGAGTTGAAGGAGGAAGAGGAGGTACTGATGCTGCTGGGCTCGGCTTCCCCGGCCTCGGCGACCCTGAC
CCCGATGTCCTCCAGCGCGGACGAGGAGGAGGACGAGGAGCTGCGCCGGCCGGGCTCCGCGCGTGGGCAG
CGTGGAGCGGAAGCCGGGCAGGGGGTGCAGGGCAGTCCGGCGTCGGGTGCCGGGGGTTGCCGGCCAGGGC
GGCTGCTGGGCCTGATGCACGAGTGCAAGCGTCGCCCGTCGCGCTCACGGGCCGTCTCCCGAGGTGCCAA
GACGGCGGAGACGGTGCAGCGCATCAAGAAGACCCGCAGGCTCAAGGCCAACAACCGCGAGCGCAACCGC
ATGCACAACCTAAACGCCGCGCTGGACGCGCTGCGCGAGGTGCTGCCCACCTTCCCCGAGGATGCCAAGC
TCACGAAGATCGAGACGCTGCGCTTCGCCCACAATTACATCTGGGCGCTCACCGAGACTCTGCGCCTGGC
GGACCACTGCGCCGGCGCCGGTGGCCTCCAGGGGGCGCTCTTCACGGAGGCGGTGCTCCTGAGCCCGGGA
GCTGCGCTCGGCGCCAGCGGGGACAGCCCTTCTCCACCTTCCTCCTGGAGCTGCACCAACAGCCCGGCGT
CATCCTCCAACTCCACGTCCCCATACAGCTGCACTTTATCGCCCGCTAGCCCCGGGTCAGACGTGGACTA
CTGGCAGCCCCCACCTCCGGAGAAGCATCGTTATGCGCCTCACCTGCCCCTCGCCAGGGACTGTATCTCT
AGAGAGGGCAGGGGAAGTCTTCTAACATGCGGGGACGTGGAGGAAAATCCCGGCCCACTCGAGATGACCG
AGTACAAGCCCACGGTGCGCCTCGCCACCCGCGACGACGTCCCCAGGGCCGTACGCACCCTCGCCGCCGC
GTTCGCCGACTACCCCGCCACGCGCCACACCGTCGATCCGGACCGCCACATCGAGCGGGTCACCGAGCTG
CAAGAACTCTTCCTCACGCGCGTCGGGCTCGACATCGGCAAGGTGTGGGTCGCGGACGACGGCGCCGCGG
TGGCGGTCTGGACCACGCCGGAGAGCGTCGAAGCGGGGGCGGTGTTCGCCGAGATCGGCCCGCGCATGGC
CGAGTTGAGCGGTTCCCGGCTGGCCGCGCAGCAACAGATGGAAGGCCTCCTGGCGCCGCACCGGCCCAAG
GAGCCCGCGTGGTTCCTGGCCACCGTCGGCGTCTCGCCCGACCACCAGGGCAAGGGTCTGGGCAGCGCCG
TCGTGCTCCCCGGAGTGGAGGCGGCCGAGCGCGCCGGGGTGCCCGCCTTCCTGGAGACCTCCGCGCCCCG
CAACCTCCCCTTCTACGAGCGGCTCGGCTTCACCGTCACCGCCGACGTCGAGGTGCCCGAAGGACCGCGC
ACCTGGTGCATGACCCGCAAGCCCGGTGCCTGAAATCAACCTCTGGATTACAAAATTTGTGAAAGATTGA
CTGGTATTCTTAACTATGTTGCTCCTTTTACGCTATGTGGATACGCTGCTTTAATGCCTTTGTATCATGC
TATTGCTTCCCGTATGGCTTTCATTTTCTCCTCCTTGTATAAATCCTGGTTGCTGTCTCTTTATGAGGAG
TTGTGGCCCGTTGTCAGGCAACGTGGCGTGGTGTGCACTGTGTTTGCTGACGCAACCCCCACTGGTTGGG
GCATTGCCACCACCTGTCAGCTCCTTTCCGGGACTTTCGCTTTCCCCCTCCCTATTGCCACGGCGGAACT
CATCGCCGCCTGCCTTGCCCGCTGCTGGACAGGGGCTCGGCTGTTGGGCACTGACAATTCCGTGGTGTTG
TCGGGGAAATCATCGTCCTTTCCTTGGCTGCTCGCCTGTGTTGCCACCTGGATTCTGCGCGGGACGTCCT
TCTGCTACGTCCCTTCGGCCCTCAATCCAGCGGACCTTCCTTCCCGCGGCCTGCTGCCGGCTCTGCGGCC
TCTTCCGCGTCTTCGCCTTCGCCCTCAGACGAGTCGGATCTCCCTTTGGGCCGCCTCCCCGCCTCGAGAG
ATCTACGGGTGGCATCCCTGTGACCCCTCCCCAGTGCCTCTCCTGGCCCTGGAAGTTGCCACTCCAGTGC
CCACCAGCCTTGTCCTAATAAAATTAAGTTGCATCATTTTGTCTGACTAGGTGTCCTTCTATAATATTAT
GGGGTGGAGGGGGGTGGTATGGAGCAAGGGGCAAGTTGGGAAGACAACCTGTAGGGCCTGCGGGGTCTAT
TGGGAACCAAGCTGGAGTGCAGTGGCACAATCTTGGCTCACTGCAATCTCCGCCTCCTGGGTTCAAGCGA
TTCTCCTGCCTCAGCCTCCCGAGTTGTTGGGATTCCAGGCATGCATGACCAGGCTCAGCTAATTTTTGTT
TTTTTGGTAGAGACGGGGTTTCACCATATTGGCCAGGCTGGTCTCCAACTCCTAATCTCAGGTGATCTAC
CCACCTTGGCCTCCCAAATTGCTGGGATTACAGGCGTGAACCACTGCTCCCTTCCCTGTCCTTGTACCTT
AATTAAGTTAACATGCATAGTACTGAGCTCACGGGGACAGCCCCCCCCCCAAAGCCCCCAGGGATGTAAT
TACGTCCCTCCCCCGCTAGGGGGCAGCAGCGAGCCGCCCGGGGCTCCGCTCCGGTCCGGCGCTCCCCCCG
CATCCCCGAGCCGGCAGCGTGCGGGGACAGCCCGGGCACGGGGAAGGTGGCACGGGATCGCTTTCCTCTG
AACGCTTCTCGCTGCTCTTTGAGCCTGCAGACACCTGGGGGGATACGGGGAAAAAGCTTTAGGCTGAAAG
AGAGATTTAGAATGACAGAATCATAGAACGGCCTGGGTTGCAAAGGAGCACAGTGCTCATCCAGATCCAA
CCCCCTGCTATGTGCAGGGTCATCAACCAGCAGCCCAGGCTGCCCAGAGCCACATCCAGCCTGGCCTTGA
ATGCCTGCAGGGATGGGGCATCCACAGCCTCCTTGGGCAACCTGTTCAGTGCGTCACCACCCTCTGGGGG
AAAAACTGCCTCCTCATATCCAACCCAAACCTCCCCTGTCTCAGTGTAAAGCCATTCCCCCTTGTCCTAT
CAAGGGGGAGTTTGCTGTGACATTGTTGGTCTGGGGTGACACATGTTTGCCAATTCAGTGCATCACGGAG
AGGCAGATCTTGGGGATAAGGAAGTGCAGGACAGCATGGACGTGGGACATGCAGGTGTTGAGGGCTCTGG
GACACTCTCCAAGTCACAGCGTTCAGAACAGCCTTAAGGATAAGAAGATAGGATAGAAGGACAAAGAGCA
AGTTAAAACCCAGCATGGAGAGGAGCACAAAAAGGCCACAGACACTGCTGGTCCCTGTGTCTGAGCCTGC
ATGTTTGATGGTGTCTGGATGCAAGCAGAAGGGGTGGAAGAGCTTGCCTGGAGAGATACAGCTGGGTCAG
TAGGACTGGGACAGGCAGCTGGAGAATTGCCATGTAGATGTTCATACAATCGTCAAATCATGAAGGCTGG
AAAAGCCCTCCAAGATCCCCAAGACCAACCCCAACCCACCCACCGTGCCCACTGGCCATGTCCCTCAGTG
CCACATCCCCACAGTTCTTCATCACCTCCAGGGACGGTGACCCCCCCACCTCCGTGGGCAGCTGTGCCAC
TGCAGCACCGCTCTTTGGAGAAGGTAAATCTTGCTAAATCCAGCCCGACCCTCCCCTGGCACAACGTAAG
GCCATTATCTCTCATCCAACTCCAGGACGGAGTCAGTGAGAATATTGTTTAAACATTATAGGCGCGCCAT
TGCTGGGATTACAGGCGTGAACCACTGCTCCCTTCCCTGTCCTTTTAAAAGTTTTGTTACTTTATAKMMS
MAMAGTTCTTCATCACCTCCAGGGACGGTGACCCCCCCACCTCCGTGGGCAGCTGTGCCACTGCAGCACC
GCTCTTTGGAGAAGGTAAATCTTGCTAAATCCAGCCCGACCCTCCCCTGGCACAACGTAAGGCCATTATC
TCTCATCCAACTCCAGGACGGAGTCAGTGAGAATATTGTTTAAACATTATAGGCGCGCCATTGCTGGGAT
TACAGGCGTGAACCACTGCTCCCTTCCCTGTCCTTTTAAAAGTTTTGTTACTTTATAGAAGAAATTTTGA
GTTTTTGTTTTTTTTTAATAAATAAATAAACATAAATAAATTGTTTGTTGAATTTATTATTAGTATGTAA
GTGTAAATATAATAAAACTTAATATCTATTCAAATTAATAAATAAACCTCGATATACAGACCGATAAAAC
ACATGCGTCAATTTTACGCATGATTATCTTTAACGTACGTCACAATATGATTATCTTTCTAGGGTTAATC
TAGTATACGCGTATGCGGCCGCTGGGGAAAAGGAAGAAACGCGGGCGTATTGGCCCCAATGGGGTCTCGG
TGGGGTATCGACAGAGTGCCAGCCCTGGGACCGAACCCCGCGTTTATGAACAAACGACCCAACACCCGTG
CGTTTTATTCTGTCTTTTTATTGCCGTCATAGCGCGGGTTCCTTCCGGTATTGTCTCCTTCCGTGTTTCA
GTTAGCCTCCCCCATCTCCCGGGCAAACGTGCGCGCCAGGTCGCAGATCGTCGGTATGGAGCCTGGGGTG
GTGACGTGGGTCTGGATCATCCCGGAGGTAAGTTGCAGCAGGGCGTCCCGGCAGCCGGCGGGCGATTGGT
CGTAATCCAGGATAAAGACGTGCATGGGACGGAGGCGTTTGGCCAAGACGTCCAAGGCCCAGGCAAACAC
GTTGTACAGGTCGCCGTTGGGGGCCAGCAACTCGGGGGCCCGAAACAGGGTAAATAACGTGTCCCCGATA
TGGGGTCGTGGGCCCGCGTTGCTCTGGGGCTCGGCACCCTGGGGCGGCACGGCCGTCCCCGAAAGCTGTC
CCCAATCCTCCCGCCACGACCCGCCGCCCTGCAGATACCGCACCGTATTGGCAAGCAGCCCGTAAACGCG
GCGAATCGCGGCCAGCATAGCCAGGTCAAGCCGCTCGCCGGGGCGCTGGCGTTTGGCCAGGCGGTCGATG
TGTCTGTCCTCCGGAAGGGCCCCCAACACGATGTTTGTGCCGGGCAAGGTCGGCGGGATGAGGGCCACGA
ACGCCAGCACGGCCTGGGGGGTCATGCTGCCCATAAGGTATCGCGCGGCCGGGTAGCACAGGAGGGCGGC
GATGGGATGGCGGTCGAAGATGAGGGTGAGGGCCGGGGGCGGGGCATGTGAGCTCCCAGCCTCCCCCCCG
ATATGAGGAGCCAGAACGGCGTCGGTCACGGCATAAGGCATGCCCATTGTTATCTGGGCGCTTGTCATTA
CCACCGCCGCGTCCCCGGCCGATATCTCACCCTGGTCAAGGCGGTGTTGTGTGGTGTAGATGTTCGCGAT
TGTCTCGGAAGCCCCCAGCACCCGCCAGTAAGTCATCGGCTCGGGTACGTAGACGATATCGTCGCGCGAA
CCCAGGGCCACCAGCAGTTGCGTGGTGGTGGTTTTCCCCATCCCGTGGGGACCGTCTATATAAACCCGCA
GTAGCGTGGGCATTTTCTGCTCCGGGCGGACTTCCGTGGCTTCTTGCTGCCGGCGAGGGCGCAACGCCGT
ACGTCGGTTGCTATGGCCGCGAGAACGCGCAGCCTGGTCGAACGCAGACGCGTGCTGATGGCCGGGGTAC
GAAGCCATGGCGGTCTGGGGAGAGAGGTCGGTGATTCGGTCAACGAGGGAGCCGACTGCCGACGTGCGCT
CCGGAGGCTTGCAGAATGCGGAACACCGCGCGGGCAGGAACAGGGCCCACACTACCGCCCCACACCCCGC
CTCCCGCACCGCCCCTTCCCGGCCGCTGCTCTCGGCGCGCCCTGCTGAGCAGCCGCTATTGGCCACAGCC
CATCGCGGTCGGCGCGCTGCCATTGCTCCCTGGCGCTGTCCGTCTGCGAGGGTACTAGTGAGACGTGCGG
CTTCCGTTTGTCACGTCCGGCACGCCGCGAACCGCAAGGAACCTTCCCGACTTAGGGGCGGAGCAGGAAG
CGTCGCCGGGGGGCCCACAAGGGTAGCGGCGAAGATCCGGGTGACGCTGCGAACGGACGTGAAGAATGTG
CGAGACCCAGGGTCGGCGCCGCTGCGTTTCCCGGAACCACGCCCAGAGCAGCCGCGTCCCTGCGCAAACC
CAGGGCTGCCTTGGAAAAGGCGCAACCCCAACCCCCCTCCGCGCCTACAGCTCAAGCCACATCCGAAGGG
GGAGGGAGCCGGGAGCTGCGCGCGGGGCCGCCGGGGGGAGGGGTGGCACCGCCCACGCCGGGCGGCCACG
AAGGGCGGGGCAGCGGGCGCGCGCCCGGCGGGGGGAGGGGCCGCGCGCCGCGCCCGCTGGGAATTGGGGC
CCTAGGGGGAGGGCGGAGGCGCCGACGACCGCGGCACTTACCGTTCGCGGCGTGGCGCCCGGTGGTCCCC
AAGGGGAGGGAAGGGGGAGGCGGGGCGAGGACAGTGACCGGAGTCTCCTCAGCGGTGGCTTTTCTGCTTG
GCAGCCTCAGCGGCTGGCGCCAAAACCGGACTCCGCCCACTTCCTCGCCCCTGCGGTGCGAGGGTGTGGA
ATCCTCCAGACGCTGGGGGAGGGGGAGTTGGGAGCTTAAAAACTAGTACCCCTTTGGGACCACTTTCAGC
AGCGAACTCTCCTGTACACCAGGGGTCAGTTCCACAGACGCGGGCCAGGGGTGGGTCATTGCGGCGTGAA
CAATAATTTGACTAGAAGTTGATTCGGGTGTTTCCGGAAGGGGCCGAGTCAATCCGCCGAGTTGGGGCAC
GGAAAACAAAAAGGGAAGGCTACTAAGATTTTTCTGGCGGGGGTTATCATTGGCGTAACTGCAGGGACCA
CCTCCCTTAATTAATCCAGCTTTTGTTCCCTTTAGTGAGGGTTAATTGCGCGCTTGGCGTAATCATGGTC
ATAGCTGTTTCCTGTGTGAAATTGTTATCCGCTCACAATTCCACACAACATACGAGCCGGAAGCATAAAG
TGTAAAGCCTGGGGTGCCTAATGAGTGAGCTAACTCACATTAATTGCGTTGCGCTCACTGCCCGCTTTCC
AGTCGGGAAACCTGTCGTGCCAGCTGCATTAATGAATCGGCCAACGCGCGGGGAGAGGCGGTTTGCGTAT
TGGGCGCTCTTCCGCTTCCTCGCTCACTGACTCGCTGCGCTCGGTCGTTCGGCTGCGGCGAGCGGTATCA
GCTCACTCAAAGGCGGTAATACGGTTATCCACAGAATCAGGGGATAACGCAGGAAAGAACATGTGAGCAA
AAGGCCAGCAAAAGGCCAGGAACCGTAAAAAGGCCGCGTTGCTGGCGTTTTTCCATAGGCTCCGCCCCCC
TGACGAGCATCACAAAAATCGACGCTCAAGTCAGAGGTGGCGAAACCCGACAGGACTATAAAGATACCAG
GCGTTTCCCCCTGGAAGCTCCCTCGTGCGCTCTCCTGTTCCGACCCTGCCGCTTACCGGATACCTGTCCG
CCTTTCTCCCTTCGGGAAGCGTGGCGCTTTCTCATAGCTCACGCTGTAGGTATCTCAGTTCGGTGTAGGT
CGTTCGCTCCAAGCTGGGCTGTGTGCACGAACCCCCCGTTCAGCCCGACCGCTGCGCCTTATCCGGTAAC
TATCGTCTTGAGTCCAACCCGGTAAGACACGACTTATCGCCACTGGCAGCAGCCACTGGTAACAGGATTA
GCAGAGCGAGGTATGTAGGCGGTGCTACAGAGTTCTTGAAGTGGTGGCCTAACTACGGCTACACTAGAAG
AACAGTATTTGGTATCTGCGCTCTGCTGAAGCCAGTTACCTTCGGAAAAAGAGTTGGTAGCTCTTGATCC
GGCAAACAAACCACCGCTGGTAGCGGTGGTTTTTTTGTTTGCAAGCAGCAGATTACGCGCAGAAAAAAAG
GATCTCAAGAAGATCCTTTGATCTTTTCTACGGGGTCTGACGCTCAGTGGAACGAAAACTCACGTTAAGG
GATTTTGGTCATGAGATTATCAAAAAGGATCTTCACCTAGATCCTTTTAAATTAAAAATGAAGTTTTAAA
TCAATCTAAAGTATATATGAGTAAACTTGGTCTGACAGTTACCAATGCTTAATCAGTGAGGCACCTATCT
CAGCGATCTGTCTATTTCGTTCATCCATAGTTGCCTGACTCCCCGTCGTGTAGATAACTACGATACGGGA
GGGCTTACCATCTGGCCCCAGTGCTGCAATGATACCGCGAGACCCACGCTCACCGGCTCCAGATTTATCA
GCAATAAACCAGCCAGCCGGAAGGGCCGAGCGCAGAAGTGGTCCTGCAACTTTATCCGCCTCCATCCAGT
CTATTAATTGTTGCCGGGAAGCTAGAGTAAGTAGTTCGCCAGTTAATAGTTTGCGCAACGTTGTTGCCAT
TGCTACAGGCATCGTGGTGTCACGCTCGTCGTTTGGTATGGCTTCATTCAGCTCCGGTTCCCAACGATCA
AGGCGAGTTACATGATCCCCCATGTTGTGCAAAAAAGCGGTTAGCTCCTTCGGTCCTCCGATCGTTGTCA
GAAGTAAGTTGGCCGCAGTGTTATCACTCATGGTTATGGCAGCACTGCATAATTCTCTTACTGTCATGCC
ATCCGTAAGATGCTTTTCTGTGACTGGTGAGTACTCAACCAAGTCATTCTGAGAATAGTGTATGCGGCGA
CCGAGTTGCTCTTGCCCGGCGTCAATACGGGATAATACCGCGCCACATAGCAGAACTTTAAAAGTGCTCA
TCATTGGAAAACGTTCTTCGGGGCGAAAACTCTCAAGGATCTTACCGCTGTTGAGATCCAGTTCGATGTA
ACCCACTCGTGCACCCAACTGATCTTCAGCATCTTTTACTTTCACCAGCGTTTCTGGGTGAGCAAAAACA
GGAAGGCAAAATGCCGCAAAAAAGGGAATAAGGGCGACACGGAAATGTTGAATACTCATACTCTTCCTTT
TTCAATATTATTGAAGCATTTATCAGGGTTATTGTCTCATGAGCGGATACATATTTGAATGTATTTAGAA
AAATAAACAAATAGGGGTTCCGCGCACATTTCCCCGAAAAGTGCCACCTGACGTCGACGGATCGGGAGAT
CTCCCGATCCCCTATGGTGCACTCTCAGTACAATCTGCTCTGATGCCGCATAGTTAAGCCAGTATCTGCT
CCCTGCTTGTGTGTTGGAGGTCGCTGAGTAGTGCGCGAGCAAAATTTAAGCTACAACAAGGCAAGGCTTG
ACCGACAATTGCATGAAGAATCTGCTTAGGGTTAGGCGTTTTGCGCTGCTTCGGGGAGATGGGGGAGGCT
AACTGAGCTCTAGATTAACCCTAGAAAGATAGTCTGCGTAAAATTGACGCATGCATTCTTGAAATATTGC
TCTCTCTTTCTAAATAGCGCGAATCCGTCGCTGTGCATTTAGGACATCTCAGTCGCCGCTTGGAGCTCCC
GTGAGGCGTGCTTGTCAATGCGGTAAGTGTCACTGATTTTGAACTATAACGACCGCGTGAGTCAAAATGA
CGCATGATTATCTTTTACGTGACTTTTAAGATTTAACTCATACGATAATTATATTGTTATTTCATGTTCT
ACTTACGTGATAACTTATTATATATATATTTTCTTGTTATAGATATCACAAATGCTTGTCCTTCCTTCCT
GTAACACAGCCATTAAACCAGGAGCATCGCCCTTCCCCGGCCCTCAGGTAAGAGGACCAAATACCGTAGC
CGTTTCCAATTTCAGTCCTTTAGCGCCACCTGGTGCTAACTACTCTATCACGCTTTTATCCAATAACTAC
CTTTGTAAATTTCCTTTCAAAAGTTCTGGCCGGGCGCGGTGGCTCACGCTTGTAATCCCAGCACTTTGTG
AGGGGTCAGGAGTTCGAGACGATCAACTAGAATGAATGTCGAGACCCATAGAGCCCACCGCATCCCCAGC
ATGCCTGCTATTGTCTTCCCAATCCTCCCCCTTGCTGTCCTGCCCCACCCCACCCCCCAGAATAGAATGA
CACCTACTCAGACAATGCGATGCAATTTCCTCATTTTATTAGGAAAGGACAGTGGGAGTGGCACCTTCCA
GGGTCAAGGAAGGCACGGGGGAGGGGCAAACAACAGATGGCTGGCAACTAGAAGGCACAGTCGAGGCTGA
TCAGCGGGTTTAAACTCAAAACAGAGATGTGTCGAAGATGGACAGTCCTGTGCTGATATGCATGGCATGC
AAGAGGCACTCGTCGTTCAGGAAGGTATCCAGAATCTCGTTCAATTCCGGGGTCAGGGGTGAGTCCAGGT
TCAGATCCTCGGTCATGGACTCAAGTGTGGTTGTCAGCTCATCCAGATGGCCCCTTGGGGGCGGATGGGA
AAGGTCCATTTGGCCACAGATTGCAGCCTCTTCCTTCTGGGGAATCACAGTATCGGCCATCTCCCGAAGG
GCTTTGACAGCCTGGCTCGTCTCTTCATCGGGATCCTCCAACAGGTGACTGGCCTCGGGAGTCACTGCGG
GCGCTGGATCCAGTGGCTGAGGGACTGGTGCCGGGGTCAGTGACCCGACTGGCTCATGTACTGGACCGGT
TGGTGTTGGTGCGAGGCTGGCGGGGAGTGGGCGGTTGGCCCATGGACTTCCTGGAGGATGAAATGGCCGG
ATTCGTTTTGGCTGGCACACCTCGCGGCCCTCAAACACGTCACTAATAGCGGAGCCGGCCTCAGGCTTCG
GCAAAAACATCCCTTCCCTGGAATCCCGGCTGCCGCTGCCAGAGCCCAGCAAGGCTGAGAAATCCATATC
GGCGATAGAGCTGAAGTCCTCGTCGCCAGACAGCAGTCCATTAGGCAGGCCTGGTGCTCCCAGAGGGGCA
GGAGCTGGATCAGGAGGCCTCTGAGCGCCTGTCACGAGCCGGGTGATGGCCTCGGGGTATTCCATCAGCA
TGGGCTCGGTGGTGTGAGGGGCCACAGGGATGCCCTGGTTCAGCAGCTGCTGGAACTCGCTGTTGTCCAC
GCTGGCCAGGTCGGTGAACACGGCAGGATCGGTGCTGTTTCCCAGCAGGGCTCCCAGATCCTCGTCGTCG
AACTGCAGCTGCAGCAGAGCTTCAGACAGTGTGCCCTCGCCGGCCTGTGTAGGTTTAGGGGCTGGTGGAG
CCACAGCCTGTGGAGGTCCAGGAGCCAGCACAGGCACGGGTGCTGGTGCCTGAGCCAGTGCAGACACCAT
GGCTGGAGCTGGTGCAGGAGCAGGAGCCTGAGGCAGCACCTGAGGAGGGGCTGGAGCCAGAGCAGAGGCC
TGAGAGATCTGGCCGCTGGGGAACACCATGGTAGGGAACTCGTCGTAGTTGATGGTGCTCAGGCTGCTGG
TGAAGGGGTAAGGCTGGGGGGCAGGTTTTGGCACGCTGGCGCTGGATCTGCTGGGCACGGCGATTCTTCT
AGGTGGAGGTCTAGGGTCGGTGGGGCCGCTGAAGGGGGACTTCTTCATGATGCTCTTGAATGTCTCGTAG
GTCCGCTTCCGCTTTTCCTCGATCCGGTGCCGGTCGTCGGTGTCGGGCAGGTACTGGCTACCAACTTTGC
GTTTCTTTTTCGGAGATCCGGAACTTCTAGAGTTAATCAGCATGTCCAGGTCGAAATCATCAAGGGCGTC
ACTGCCGAGCATGTCGAGGTCAAAGTCATCAAGGGCATCCGAACCAAGCATGTCAAGGTCAAAATCATCG
AGGGCGTCACTTCCCAGCATATCCAGATCAAAATCGTCCAATGCGTCAGCCCGTCCGGAACCGCTGGCCT
CCGGCCCGCCGCTTTCGCACTTTAGCTGTTTCTCCAGGCCACATATGATTAGTTCCAGGCCGAAAAGGAA
GGCAGGTTCGGCTCCCTGCCGGTCGAACAGCTCAATTGCTTGTTTCAGAAGTGGGGGCATAGAATCGGTG
GTAGGTGTCTCTCTTTCCTCTTTTGCTACTTGATGCTCCTGTTCCTCCAATACGCAGCCCAGTGTAAAGT
GGCCCACGGCGGACAGAGCGTACAGTGCGTTCTCCAGGGAGAAGCCTTGCTGACACAGGAACGCGAGCTG
ATTTTCCAGGGTTTCGTACTGTTTCTCTGTTGGGCGGGTGCCGAGATGCACTTTAGCCCCGTCGCGATGT
GAGAGGAGAGCACAGCGGTATGACTTGGCGTTGTTCCGCAGAAAGTCTTGCCATGACTCGCCTTCCAGGG
GGCAGGAGTGGGTATGATGCCTGTCCAGCATCTCGATTGGCAGGGCATCGAGCAGGGCCCGCTTGTTCTT
CACGTGCCAGTACAGGGTAGGCTGCTCAACTCCCAGCTTTTGAGCGAGTTTCCTTGTCGTCAGGCCTTCG
ATACCGACTCCATTGAGTAATTCCAGAGCAGAGTTTATGACTTTGCTCTTGTCCAGTCTAGACATAGAAC
CACCTGGACCAGGGTTTTCTTCAACATCACCACAAGTGAGGAGAGAACCTCTACCTTCGCCGGATCCGCC
CTCCCACACATAACCAGAGGGCAGCAATTCACGAATCCCAACTGCCGTCGGCTGTCCATCACTGTCCTTC
ACTATGGCTTTGATCCCAGGATGCAGATCGAGAAGCACCTGTCGGCACCGTCCGCAGGGGCTCAAGATGC
CCCTGTTCTCATTTCCGATCGCGACGATACAAGTCAGGTTGCCAGCTGCCGCAGCAGCAGCAGTGCCCAG
CACCACGAGTTCTGCACAAGGTCCCCCAGTAAAATGATATACATTGACACCAGTGAAGATGCGGCCGTCG
CTAGAGAGAGCTGCGCTGGCGACGCTGTAGTCTTCAGAGATGGGGATGCTGTTGATTGTAGCCGTTGCTC
TTTCAATGAGGGTGGATTCTTCTTGAGACAAAGGCTTGGCCATGGTGAATTGCTGGGGAGAGAGGTCGGT
GATTCGGTCAACGAGGGAGCCGACTGCCGACGTGCGCTCCGGAGGCTTGCAGAATGCGGAACACCGCGCG
GGCAGGAACAGGGCCCACACTACCGCCCCACACCCCGCCTCCCGCACCGCCCCTTCCCGGCCGCTGCTCT
CGGCGCGCCCTGCTGAGCAGCCGCTATTGGCCACAGCCCATCGCGGTCGGCGCGCTGCCATTGCTCCCTG
GCGCTGTCCGTCTGCGAGGGTACTAGTGAGACGTGCGGCTTCCGTTTGTCACGTCCGGCACGCCGCGAAC
CGCAAGGAACCTTCCCGACTTAGGGGCGGAGCAGGAAGCGTCGCCGGGGGGCCCACAAGGGTAGCGGCGA
AGATCCGGGTGACGCTGCGAACGGACGTGAAGAATGTGCGAGACCCAGGGTCGGCGCCGCTGCGTTTCCC
GGAACCACGCCCAGAGCAGCCGCGTCCCTGCGCAAACCCAGGGCTGCCTTGGAAAAGGCGCAACCCCAAC
CCCGGGGAGGTGGTCCCTGCAGTTACGCCAATGATAACCCCCGCCAGAAAAATCTTAGTAGCCTTCCCTT
TTTGTTTTCCGTGCCCCAACTCGGCGGATTGACTCGGCCCCTTCCGGAAACACCCGAATCAACTTCTAGT
CAAATTATTGTTCACGCCGCAATGACCCACCCCTGGCCCGCGTCTGTGGAACTGACCCCTGGTGTACAGG
AGAGTTCGCTGCTGAAAGTGGTCCCAAAGGGGTACTAGTTTTTAAGCTCCCAACTCCCCCTCCCCCAGCG
TCTGGAGGATTCCACACCCTCGCACCGCAGGGGCGAGGAAGTGGGCGGAGTCCGGTTTTGGCGCCAGCCG
CTGAGGCTGCCAAGCAGAAAAGCCACCGCTGAGGAGACTCCGGTCACTGTCCTCGCCCCGCCTCCCCCTT
CCCTCCCCTTGGGGACCACCGGGCGCCACGCCGCGAACGGTAAGTGCCGCGGTCGTCGGCGCCTCCGCCC
TCCCCCTAGGGCCCCAATTCCCAGCGGGCGCGGCGCGCGGCCCCTCCCCCCGCCGGGCGCGCGCCCGCTG
CCCCGCCCTTCGTGGCCGCCCGGCGTGGGCGGTGCCACCCCTCCCCCCGGCGGCCCCGCGCGCAGCTCCC
GGCTCCCTCCCCCTTCGGATGTGGCTTGAGCTGTAGGCGCGGAGGCTAGCTGGGGATCTGGTGGGCTCTA
TTGGTAGACTTTAGTCCCTATCAGTGATAGAGAAGGTATCTCCAGTTTACTCCCTATCAGTGATAGAGAC
ATCCATGGAATCAACTTCAGCTTTATGAGTAAGAAGCCCTATAGGATGTGGCTTTCCCTATCAGTGATAG
AGAACTAATGATAAGACCACTGCACTTTAGTCCCTATCAGTGATAGAGATGAGATCTTCTGGTGTACAGG
AGTTTTCTCCCTATCAGTGATAGAGAGTCTGTGTGCCATTTGATCCCTATCAGTGATAGAGACTGTATTT
CCAGGTAGGCCTGTACAGTGGGAGGCCTATATAAGCAGAGCTCCTTTAGTGAACCCTCAGATGGCCAGAG
ATAAGAGAGAAAAGAAGAGTAAGAAGAAATATAAGAGCCACCACAAGTTTGTACAAAAAAGCAGGCTTCG
CCGCCATGGATGTATTCATGAAAGGACTTTCAAAGGCCAAGGAGGGAGTTGTGGCTGCTGCTGAGAAAAC
CAAACAGGGTGTGGCAGAAGCAGCAGGAAAGACAAAAAAGGGTGTTCTCTATGTAGGCTCCAAAACCAAG
AAGGGAGTGGTGCATGGTGTGGCAACAGTGGCTGAGAAGACCAAAAAGCAAGTGACAAATGTTGGAGGAG
CAGTGGTGACGGGTGTGACAGCAGTAGCCCAGAAGACAGTGGAGGGAGCAGGGAGCATTGCAGCAGCCAC
TGGCTTTGTCAAAAAGGACCAGTTGGGCAAGAATGAAGAAGGAGCCCCACAGGAAGGAATTCTGGAAGAT
ATGCCTGTGGATCCTGACAATGAGGCTTATGAAATGCCTTCTGAGGAAGGGTATCAAGACTACGAACCTG
AAGCCCAGAGCACCGTGCCCAGAGCCAGGGACCCACCTGTGGCCACCAGCAAAGGCGAGGAACTCTTTAC
GGGGGTAGTACCGATTCTTGTGGAGTTGGACGGTGATGTCAATGGTCACAAGTTTTCTGTCCGAGGCGAA
GGGGAGGGCGATGCGACCAATGGTAAGCTTACATTGAAGTTCATTTGTACGACAGGCAAGCTGCCAGTAC
CTTGGCCAACGTTGGTGACGACACTTACATACGGAGTACAGTGCTTCAGCCGCTATCCTGATCACATGAA
ACGACATGATTTTTTTAAATCCGCAATGCCCGAAGGGTACGTGCAGGAACGGACAATTTCCTTTAAAGAC
GACGGGACATATAAGACAAGGGCGGAGGTGAAGTTTGAAGGCGACACTCTTGTGAATAGGATAGAACTCA
AAGGCATTGATTTTAAAGAAGATGGGAACATTTTGGGTCATAAGCTTGAGTATAACTTCAATTCCCACAA
CGTCTACATAACAGCCGACAAACAAAAAAACGGAATAAAAGCAAACTTCAAAATTAGGCATAACGTTGAG
GATGGTTCCGTCCAGCTCGCCGATCATTATCAGCAGAATACGCCTATTGGAGATGGGCCGGTTCTCCTCC
CCGATAATCACTATCTGAGTACCCAGAGTGTGCTTTCTAAAGATCCCAACGAAAAGCGCGATCATATGGT
TCTCCTCGAATTTGTCACTGCAGCAGGGATTACCCATGGTATGGACGAATTGTATAAATGAA
Features (pLannotate 1.2.2; 38 found; start..end, strand, type, name):
      1..25      -  protein_bind   attB2: mutant version of attB; recombination site for the Gateway® BP reaction BP Clonase™
    182..644     +  misc_feature   IRES: internal ribosome entry site (IRES) of the encephalomyocarditis virus (EMCV)
    661..681     +  CDS            FLAG (fragment): FLAG® epitope tag, followed by an enterokinase cleavage site
    682..1467    +  CDS            Neurog2: NGN2_MOUSE - Also known as Ath4a, Atoh4, Ngn2. Experimental evidence at protein level: Swiss-Prot protein existence level 1. Transcriptional regulator. Involved in neuronal differentiation. Activates transcription by binding to the E box (5'- CANNTG-3'). From Mus musculus (Mouse).
   1474..1526    +  CDS            T2A (fragment): 2A peptide from Thosea asigna virus capsid protein Eukaryotic ribosomes fail to insert a peptide bond between the Gly and Pro residues, yielding separate polypeptides.
   1534..2133    +  CDS            PuroR: puromycin N-acetyltransferase; pac from Streptomyces alboniger; confers resistance to puromycin
   2134..2722    +  misc_feature   WPRE: woodchuck hepatitis virus posttranscriptional regulatory element
   2737..3213    +  polyA_signal   hGH poly(A) signal: human growth hormone polyadenylation signal
   3790..3918    -  CDS            OR51A4 (fragment): O51A4_HUMAN - Experimental evidence at transcript level: Swiss-Prot protein existence level 2. Odorant receptor. From Homo sapiens (Human).
   3944..4102    -  CDS            OR51A7 (fragment): O51A7_HUMAN - Experimental evidence at transcript level: Swiss-Prot protein existence level 2. Odorant receptor. From Homo sapiens (Human).
   4479..4524    +  polyA_signal   hGH poly(A) signal (fragment): human growth hormone polyadenylation signal
   4750..4795    +  polyA_signal   hGH poly(A) signal (fragment): human growth hormone polyadenylation signal
   5158..5206    -  polyA_signal   HSV TK poly(A) signal: herpes simplex virus thymidine kinase polyadenylation signal (Cole and Stacy, 1985)
   5251..6378    -  CDS            TK: KITH_HHV1S - Experimental evidence at protein level: Swiss-Prot protein existence level 1. Catalyzes the transfer of the gamma-phospho group of ATP to thymidine to generate dTMP in the salvage pathway of pyrimidine synthesis. The dTMP serves as a substrate for DNA polymerase during viral DNA replication. Allows the virus to be reactivated and to grow in non-proliferative cells lacking a high concentration of phosphorylated nucleic acid precursors. From Human herpesvirus 1 (strain SC16) (HHV-1) (Human herpes simplex virus 1). Used in molecular biology as a selectable marker to identify transfec
   6385..6895    -  promoter       hPGK promoter: human phosphoglycerate kinase 1 promoter
   7589..7607    -  promoter       T3 promoter: promoter for bacteriophage T3 RNA polymerase
   7650..7672    -  protein_bind   lac operator (fragment): The lac repressor binds to the lac operator to inhibit transcription in E. coli. This inhibition can be relieved by adding lactose or isopropyl-β-D-thiogalactopyranoside (IPTG). lac repressor encoded by lacI
   7676..7706    -  promoter       lac promoter: promoter for the E. coli lac operon
   7721..7742    -  protein_bind   CAP binding site: CAP binding activates transcription in the presence of cAMP. E. coli catabolite activator protein
   7755..7847    -  CDS            lacI (fragment): lac repressor; lacI; The lac repressor binds to the lac operator to inhibit transcription in E. coli. This inhibition can be relieved by adding lactose or isopropyl-β-D-thiogalactopyranoside (IPTG).
   8030..8618    -  rep_origin     ori: high-copy-number ColE1/pMB1/pBR322/pUC origin of replication
   8789..9649    -  CDS            AmpR: β-lactamase; bla; confers resistance to ampicillin, carbenicillin, and related antibiotics
   9650..9754    -  promoter       AmpR promoter: bla
   9813..9865    -  misc_feature   bom (fragment): basis of mobility region from pBR322
  10616..10840   -  polyA_signal   bGH poly(A) signal: bovine growth hormone polyadenylation signal
  10869..11438   -  CDS            Rta AD: transcriptional activation domain from the human herpesvirus 4 (Epstein-Barr virus) replication and transcription activator Rta/BRLF1 (Hardwick et al., 1992; Chavez et al., 2015)
  11457..12236   -  CDS            RELA (fragment): TF65_HUMAN - Also known as NFKB3. Experimental evidence at protein level: Swiss-Prot protein existence level 1. NF-kappa-B is a pleiotropic transcription factor present in almost all cell types and is the endpoint of a series of signal transduction events that are initiated by a vast array of stimuli related to many biological processes such as inflammation, immunity, differentiation, cell growth, tumorigenesis and apoptosis. NF-kappa-B is a homo- or heterodimeric complex formed by the Rel-like domain- containing proteins RELA/p65, RELB, NFKB1/p105, NFKB1/p50, REL and NFKB2/p52. The heterodime
  12462..13085   -  CDS            rtTA3 (fragment): reverse tetracycline transactivator 3 activates expression from Tet-responsive promoters in the presence of doxycycline
  13158..13553   -  CDS            BSD: blasticidin S deaminase; Aspergillus terreus BSD; confers resistance to blasticidin
  13563..14073   -  promoter       hPGK promoter: human phosphoglycerate kinase 1 promoter
  14780..14839   +  promoter       TRE3GV promoter (fragment): 3rd-generation Tet-responsive promoter that can be activated by binding of Tet-On® 3G, optimized for retroviral and lentiviral vectors
  14895..14915   +  promoter       tight TRE promoter (fragment): Tet-responsive promoter PTight, consisting of seven tet operator sequences followed by the minimal CMV promoter
  14934..14959   +  promoter       TRE3GV promoter (fragment): 3rd-generation Tet-responsive promoter that can be activated by binding of Tet-On® 3G, optimized for retroviral and lentiviral vectors
  14978..15006   +  promoter       TRE3GV promoter (fragment): 3rd-generation Tet-responsive promoter that can be activated by binding of Tet-On® 3G, optimized for retroviral and lentiviral vectors
  15023..15042   +  promoter       PLtetO-1 promoter (fragment): modified phage lambda PL promoter with tet operator sites (Lutz and Bujard, 1997)
  15163..15187   +  protein_bind   attB1: mutant version of attB; recombination site for the Gateway® BP reaction BP Clonase™
  15196..15615   +  CDS            SNCA: SYUA_HUMAN - Also known as NACP, PARK1. Experimental evidence at protein level: Swiss-Prot protein existence level 1. Neuronal protein that plays several roles in synaptic activity such as regulation of synaptic vesicle trafficking and subsequent neurotransmitter release. Participates as a monomer in synaptic vesicle exocytosis by enhancing vesicle priming, fusion and dilation of exocytotic fusion pores (PubMed:28288128, PubMed:30404828). Mechanistically, acts by increasing local Ca(2+) release from microdomains which is essential for the enhancement of ATP-induced exocytosis (PubMed:30404828)
  15658..16368   +  CDS            Superfolder GFP: Superfolder GFP is a basic (constitutively fluorescent) green fluorescent protein published in 2005, derived from Aequorea victoria. It is reported to be a very rapidly-maturing weak dimer.
