[The description below was written by a language model from this plasmid's Addgene catalogue record and pLannotate feature annotations shown in this document.]
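Description:
piggyBac-rtTA (4th_Gen)-SNCA(3K)-sfGFP-IRES-NGN2-puro (VK_1120) is a 16.4 kb mammalian expression plasmid built on a piggyBac transposon backbone. It is designed as an all-in-one doxycycline-inducible system for converting pluripotent stem cells into cortical neurons while overexpressing a mutant alpha-synuclein. It is propagated in E. coli as a high-copy plasmid through a ColE1/pUC-type origin with ampicillin selection. The automated annotation did not label the piggyBac terminal repeats, so their positions, and therefore which cassettes lie inside the transposon, cannot be read from the feature table.

The inducible unit is driven by a Tet-responsive promoter, recorded as TRE4G and detected as tet-operator/TRE fragments. Downstream, a Gateway-recombined insert flanked by attB1 and attB2 encodes human SNCA carrying the 3K substitutions (E35K, E46K, E61K), fused at its C terminus to superfolder GFP. On the same transcript, an EMCV IRES directs translation of FLAG-tagged mouse Neurog2. This is linked through a T2A peptide to puromycin N-acetyltransferase, followed by WPRE and an hGH polyadenylation signal. Doxycycline therefore switches on fluorescent synuclein, the neurogenic factor and puromycin resistance together.

In the opposite orientation, an hPGK promoter drives blasticidin S deaminase followed by an rtTA3-like reverse Tet transactivator region. Adjacent to this are annotated RELA/p65 and Epstein-Barr virus Rta activation domains, ending in a bGH poly(A) signal. How these coding segments are joined is not annotated. A separate hPGK-driven HSV thymidine kinase cassette is also present, an element commonly used for negative selection, though the record does not state its role here. The construct is used to generate rapid iPSC-derived neuronal models of alpha-synuclein inclusion formation.
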