Addgene plasmid #209078: piggyBac-rtTA (4th_Gen)-SNCA(3K)-sfGFP-IRES-NGN2-puro (VK_1120)
Purpose: Ngn2 mediated cortical neuron induction, along with SNCA(3K) over-expression
Depositing lab: Vikram Khurana. Depositing organization: Brigham and Women's Hospital. Publication: Rapid iPSC inclusionopathy models shed light on formation, consequence, and molecular subtype of alpha-synuclein inclusions. Lam I, Ndayisaba A, Lewis AJ, Fu Y, Sagredo GT, Kuzkina A, Zaccagnini L, Celikag M, Sandoe J, Sanz RL, Vahdatshoar A, Martin TD, Morshed N, Ichihashi T, Tripathi A, Ramalingam N, Oettgen-Suazo C, Bartels T, Boussouf M, Schabinger M, Hallacli E, Jiang X, Verma A, Tea C, Wang Z, Hakozaki H, Yu X, Hyles K, Park C, Wang X, Theunissen TW, Wang H, Jaenisch R, Lindquist S, Stevens B, Stefanova N, Wenning G, van de Berg WDJ, Luk KC, Sanchez-Pernaute R, Gomez-Esteban JC, Felsky D, Kiyota Y, Sahni N, Yi SS, Chung CY, Stahlberg H, Ferrer I, Schoneberg J, Elledge SJ, Dettmer U, Halliday GM, Bartels T, Khurana V. Neuron. 2024 Sep 4;112(17):2886-2909.e16. doi: 10.1016/j.neuron.2024.06.002. Epub 2024 Jul 29. PubMed 39079530.
Backbone
  Vector backbone: piggyBac-rtTA (4th_Gen)
  Vector type: Mammalian Expression
Growth in bacteria
  Bacterial resistance: Ampicillin, 100 μg/mL
  Growth temperature: 37°C
  Growth strain: DH5alpha
  Copy number: High Copy
Gene/Insert 1
  Gene/Insert name: SNCA
  Species: H. sapiens (human)
  Mutation: 3K mutant: E35K, E46K, E61K
  Entrez Gene: SNCA (a.k.a. NACP, PARK1, PARK4, PD1)
  Promoter: TRE4G
  Tag / fusion protein: sfGFP (C terminal on insert)
  Cloning method: Gateway Cloning
  Sequencing primers: 5′ n/a
Gene/Insert 2
  Gene/Insert name: NGN2
  Species: M. musculus (mouse)
  Entrez Gene: Neurog2 (a.k.a. Atoh4, Math4A, bHLHa8, ngn-2, ngn2)
Terms and licenses: Academic/Nonprofit Terms; Industry Terms: Not Available to Industry
Depositor comments: VK_1120. Please visit https://doi.org/10.1101/2022.11.08.515615 for bioRxiv preprint.
How to cite: piggyBac-rtTA (4th_Gen)-SNCA(3K)-sfGFP-IRES-NGN2-puro (VK_1120) was a gift from Vikram Khurana (Addgene plasmid # 209078 ; http://n2t.net/addgene:209078 ; RRID:Addgene_209078)
